>Addgene plasmid #64603 | Hras (G12V)-pcw107 | depositor partial sequence | sequence record 108672 | Depositor Insert Sequence
ATGACGGAATATAAGCTGGTGGTGGTGGGCGCCGTCGGTGTGGGCAAGAGTGCGCTGACCATCCAGCTGA
TCCAGAACCATTTTGTGGACGAATACGACCCCACTATAGAGGATTCCTACCGGAAGCAGGTGGTCATTGA
TGGGGAGACGTGCCTGTTGGACATCCTGGATACCGCCGGCCAGGAGGAGTACAGCGCCATGCGGGACCAG
TACATGCGCACCGGGGAGGGCTTCCTGTGTGTGTTTGCCATCAACAACACCAAGTCTTTTGAGGACATCC
ACCAGTACAGGGAGCAGATCAAACGGGTGAAGGACTCGGATGACGTGCCCATGGTGCTGGTGGGGAACAA
GTGTGACCTGGCTGCACGCACTGTGGAATCTCGGCAGGCTCAGGACCTCGCCCGAAGCTACGGCATCCCC
TACATCGAGACCTCGGCCAAGACCCGGCAGGGAGTGGAGGATGCCTTCTACACGTTGGTGCGTGAGATCC
GGCAGCACAAGCTGCGGAAGCTGAACCCTCCTGATGAGAGTGGCCCCGGCTGCATGAGCTGCAAGTGTGT
GCTCTCCTGA
