>Addgene plasmid #64603 | Hras (G12V)-pcw107 | addgene partial sequence | sequence record 110535 | hPGK-F 5'-GTGTTCCGCATTCTGCAAG-3'
TCACCGACCTCTCTCCCCAGGGGCTAGCATCGATGGATCAACAAGTTTTGTACAAAAAAGTTGGCAGTAG
CGGCGGCGGCACCATGACGGAATATAAGCTGGTGGTGGTGGGCGCCGTCGGTGTGGGCAAGAGTGCGCTG
ACCATCCAGCTGATCCAGAACCATTTTGTGGACGAATACGACCCCACTATAGAGGATTCCTACCGGAAGC
AGGTGGTCATTGATGGGGAGACGTGCCTGTTGGACATCCTGGATACCGCCGGCCAGGAGGAGTACAGCGC
CATGCGGGACCAGTACATGCGCACCGGGGAGGGCTTCCTGTGTGTGTTTGCCATCAACAACACCAAGTCT
TTTGAGGACATCCACCAGTACAGGGAGCAGATCAAACGGGTGAAGGACTCGGATGACGTGCCCATGGTGC
TGGTGGGGAACAAGTGTGACCTGGCTGCACGCACTGTGGAATCTCGGCAGGCTCAGGACCTCGCCCGAAG
CTACGGCATCCCCTACATCGAGACCTCGGCCAAGACCCGGCAGGGAGTGGAGGATGCCTTCTACACGTTG
GTGCGTGAGATCCGGCAGCACAAGCTGCGGAAGCTGAACCCTCCTGATGAGAGTGGCCCCGGCTGCATGA
GCTGCAAGTGTGTGCTCTCCTGATTGCCAACTTTCTTGTACAAAGTGGTTACCGGTTAGTAATGAACGCG
TTAAGTCGACAATCAACCTCTGGATTAC
