>Addgene plasmid #64603 | Hras (G12V)-pcw107 | addgene partial sequence | sequence record 110537 | WPRE-R 5'-CATAGCGTAAAAGGAGCAACA-3'
GTAATCCAGAGGTTGATTGTCGACTTAACGCGTTCATTACTAACCGGTAACCACTTTGTACAAGAAAGTT
GGCAATCAGGAGAGCACACACTTGCAGCTCATGCAGCCGGGGCCACTCTCATCAGGAGGGTTCAGCTTCC
GCAGCTTGTGCTGCCGGATCTCACGCACCAACGTGTAGAAGGCATCCTCCACTCCCTGCCGGGTCTTGGC
CGAGGTCTCGATGTAGGGGATGCCGTAGCTTCGGGCGAGGTCCTGAGCCTGCCGAGATTCCACAGTGCGT
GCAGCCAGGTCACACTTGTTCCCCACCAGCACCATGGGCACGTCATCCGAGTCCTTCACCCGTTTGATCT
GCTCCCTGTACTGGTGGATGTCCTCAAAAGACTTGGTGTTGTTGATGGCAAACACACACAGGAAGCCCTC
CCCGGTGCGCATGTACTGGTCCCGCATGGCGCTGTACTCCTCCTGGCCGGCGGTATCCAGGATGTCCAAC
AGGCACGTCTCCCCATCAATGACCACCTGCTTCCGGTAGGAATCCTCTATAGTGGGGTCGTATTCGTCCA
CAAAATGGTTCTGGATCAGCTGGATGGTCAGCGCACTCTTGCCCACACCGACGGCGCCCACCACCACCAG
CTTATATTCCGTCATGGTGCCGCCGCCGCTACTGCCAACTTTTTTGTACAAACTTGTTGATCCATCGATG
CTAGCCCCT
