[The description below was written by a language model from this plasmid's Addgene catalogue record.]
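Description:
Hras (G12V)-pcw107 is a lentiviral expression plasmid built on the pcw107 (V5) backbone, which is about 9.2 kb without the insert. It carries the human HRAS coding sequence (about 570 bp) with the G12V substitution. This well-known oncogenic mutation impairs GTP hydrolysis and locks Ras in its active, GTP-bound state, giving constitutive downstream signaling. The insert was introduced by Gateway recombination and is driven by the PGK promoter, a moderate-strength constitutive promoter. This fits the stated purpose of expressing the insert at roughly physiological levels after lentiviral delivery, rather than strongly overexpressing it. The plasmid is propagated in bacteria under ampicillin selection, in a recombination-deficient strain of the kind usually chosen to stabilise lentiviral repeat sequences. Transduced mammalian cells are selected with puromycin.

The backbone name indicates a V5 epitope tag option, but the working name ends in "STOP". This suggests the open reading frame keeps its own stop codon and would not be fused to a C-terminal V5 tag, although the record does not say so explicitly. The depositor notes a short four-nucleotide barcode 17 nt upstream of the start of the coding sequence, which identifies the construct among related clones. A listed sequencing primer that anneals in WPRE implies this post-transcriptional enhancer lies downstream of the insert. No feature table is provided, so the LTRs, the packaging signal and the promoter driving the puromycin marker cannot be detailed. The construct comes from a study that used activated signaling-pathway components to systematically identify pathways able to confer resistance to anticancer drugs, with this clone serving as a Ras pathway activator.
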