Addgene plasmid #64603: Hras (G12V)-pcw107
Purpose: when used to produce lentivirus, express physiological levels of insert
Depositing lab: David Sabatini & Kris Wood. Depositing organization: Whitehead Institute for Biomedical Research. Publication: Systematic identification of signaling pathways with potential to confer anticancer drug resistance. Martz CA, Ottina KA, Singleton KR, Jasper JS, Wardell SE, Peraza-Penton A, Anderson GR, Winter PS, Wang T, Alley HM, Kwong LN, Cooper ZA, Tetzlaff M, Chen PL, Rathmell JC, Flaherty KT, Wargo JA, McDonnell DP, Sabatini DM, Wood KC. Sci Signal. 2014 Dec 23;7(357):ra121. doi: 10.1126/scisignal.aaa1877. PubMed 25538079.
Backbone
  Vector backbone: pcw107 (V5)
  Backbone manufacturer: John Doench/Kathleen Ottina
  Backbone size w/o insert (bp): 9240
  Vector type: Lentiviral
  Selectable markers: Puromycin
Growth in bacteria
  Bacterial resistance: Ampicillin, 100 μg/mL
  Growth temperature: 37°C
  Growth strain: Stbl3
  Copy number: Unknown
Gene/Insert
  Gene/Insert name: HRAS (alt name: NM_005343.2)
  Species: H. sapiens (human)
  Insert size (bp): 570
  Mutation: G12V
  Entrez Gene: HRAS (a.k.a. C-BAS/HAS, C-H-RAS, C-HA-RAS1, CTLO, H-RASIDX, HAMSV, HRAS1, RASH1, p21ras)
  Promoter: PGK
  Cloning method: Gateway Cloning
  Sequencing primers: 5′ hPGK-F; 3′ WPRE-R
Terms and licenses: Academic/Nonprofit Terms; Industry Terms: Not Available to Industry
Depositor comments: AGTA (N-term barcode, 17 nt upstream of CDS start). Working name: CTK-A2-STOP
How to cite: Hras (G12V)-pcw107 was a gift from David Sabatini & Kris Wood (Addgene plasmid # 64603 ; http://n2t.net/addgene:64603 ; RRID:Addgene_64603)
